Addgene plasmid #20869: pIOM15
Depositing lab: Carmen Beuzón. Depositing organization: Universidad de Malaga. Publication: Suicide vectors for antibiotic marker exchange and rapid generation of multiple knockout mutants by allelic exchange in Gram-negative bacteria. Ortiz-Martin I, Macho AP, Lambersten L, Ramos C, Beuzon CR. J Microbiol Methods. 2006 Dec . 67(3):395-407. 10.1016/j.mimet.2006.04.011 PubMed 16750581.
Backbone
  Vector backbone: pKAS32
  Backbone manufacturer: Skorupski, K., Taylor, R.K.
  Backbone size w/o insert (bp): 4400
  Vector type: Bacterial Expression
Growth in bacteria
  Bacterial resistance: Ampicillin and Streptomycin, 100 & 50 μg/mL
  Growth temperature: 37°C
  Growth strain: Strains producing the π protein from λ phage. Ej. S17λpir, CC118λpir.
  Copy number: Low Copy
Gene/Insert
  Gene/Insert name: aphA::aadA (alt name: kanamycin resistance gene interrupted by streptomycin resistance gene)
  Species: bacteria
  Insert size (bp): 3700
  Cloning method: Restriction Enzyme; 5′ cloning site NotI (not destroyed); 3′ cloning site NotI (not destroyed)
  Sequencing primers: 5′ n/a; 3′ n/a
Terms and licenses: Academic/Nonprofit Terms; Industry Terms: Not Available to Industry
Depositor comments: Contains aadA which confers resistance to streptomycin.
How to cite: pIOM15 was a gift from Carmen Beuzón (Addgene plasmid # 20869 ; http://n2t.net/addgene:20869 ; RRID:Addgene_20869)
