[The description below was written by a language model from this plasmid's Addgene catalogue record.]
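Description:
pIOM15 is a suicide vector for allelic exchange in Gram-negative bacteria, built on the pKAS32 backbone (about 4.4 kb without insert). Although catalogued as a bacterial expression plasmid, its defining property is conditional replication. It is maintained at low copy only in host strains that supply the π protein (λpir lysogens such as S17 λpir or CC118 λpir), which implies a π-dependent origin of replication, though the record does not name the origin or give a feature table. In recipients lacking π the plasmid cannot replicate, so selected markers persist only if they recombine into the genome. Propagation is selected with ampicillin and streptomycin. The streptomycin resistance comes from the aadA gene in the insert.

The payload is a fragment of roughly 3.7 kb cloned as a NotI cassette, with both sites retained. It consists of aphA, a kanamycin resistance gene, interrupted by the aadA streptomycin resistance gene (aphA::aadA). In this arrangement the disrupted aphA sequences can act as homology arms flanking aadA. Recombination with a kanamycin cassette already present in a mutant strain would then replace kanamycin resistance with streptomycin resistance. This matches the purpose given in the associated publication title, namely antibiotic marker exchange and the rapid generation of multiple knockout mutants, since swapping the marker frees kanamycin selection for a further round of mutagenesis. The record does not state the promoters driving the resistance genes, any transfer functions, or any counter-selection features of the backbone.
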