>Addgene plasmid #20869 | pIOM15 | addgene partial sequence | sequence record 25986 | 20869 with Km-aphA-F 5'-ATGAGCCATATTCAACGG
GCAGCTTTATGCTTGTAAACCGTTTTGTGAAAAAATTTTTAAAATAAAAAAGGGGACCTCTAGGGTCCCC
AATTAATTAGTAATATAATCTATTAAAGGTCATTCAAAAGGTCATCCACCGGATCAATTCCCCTGCTCGC
GCAGGCTGGGTGCCAAGCTCTCGGGTAACATCAAGGCCCGATCCTTGGAGCCCTTGCCCTCCCGCACGAT
GATCGT
[255 nt withheld, positions 217-471]
CGTGGAGACCGAAACCTTGCGCTCGTTCGCCAGCCAGGACAGAAATGCCTCGACTTCGCTGCTGCCCAAG
GTTGCCGGGTGACGCACACCGTGGAAACGGATGAAGGCACGAACCCAGTGGACATAAGCCTGTTCGGTTC
GTAAGCTGTAATGCAAGTAGCGTATGCGCTCACGCAACTGGTCCAGAACCTTGACCGAACGCAGCGGTGG
TAACGGCGCAGTGGCGGTTTTCATGGCTTGTTATGACTGTTTTTTTGGGGTACAGTCTATGCCTCGGGCA
TCCAAGCAGCAAGCGC
