>Addgene plasmid #20869 | pIOM15 | addgene partial sequence | sequence record 25987 | Amp-R 5'-ATAATACCGCGCCACATAGC-3'
TCCGGNNGGNATAGCCANATGCGAAACGTTTCTTCGGGGCGAAAACTCTCAAGGATCTTACCGCTGNTTG
AGATCCAGNTTCGNNGTTTACCCACGTCGNTGCACCCAACTGATCTTCAGCATCTTTTACTTTCACCAGC
GTTTCTGGGTGAGCAAAAACAGGAAGGCAAAATGCCGCAAAAAAGGGAATAAGGGCGACACGGAAATGTT
GAATACTCATACTCTTCCTTTTTCAATATTATTGAAGCATTTATCAGGGTTATTGTCTCATGAGCGGATA
CATATTTGAATGTATTTAGAAAAATAAACAAATAGGGGTTCCGCGCACATTTCCCCGAAAAGTGCCACCT
GCAGATCCATGGGACGTCGACGTTTGGCCTTACTTAACGGAGAACCATTAAGCCTTAGGACGCTTCACGC
CATACTTGGAACGAGCCTGCTTACGGTCTTTAACGCCGGAGCAGTCAAGCGCACCACGTACGGTGTGGTA
ACGAACACCCGGGAGGTCTTTAACACGACCGCCACGGATCAGGATCACGGAGTGCTCCTGCAGGTTGTGA
CCTTCACCACCGATGTAGGAAGTCACTTCGAAACCGTTAGTCAGACGAACACGGCATACTTTACGCAGCG
CGGAGTTCGGTTTTTTTAGGAGTGGTAGTATATACCACGAGTTGATACGCCACGTTTTTNGCGGGGCATG
CCTCCAGCGCANGCACGTTGCTTTTCCGCAACTTTGCGACACGTNGGTTTNGCGTACCAGCTGGTTAACT
GGTGCCATCCANAGCTCCTGGTTTTAGCTTTGCTTCNTAAACACGTAANA
